>Addgene plasmid #49808 | pCDM4-GLY | depositor full sequence | sequence record 74623 | Full Sequence
GCTAACAGCGCGATTTGCTGGTGACCCAATGCGACCAGATGCTCCACGCCCAGTCGCGTACCGTCTTCAT
GGGAGAAAATAATACTGTTGATGGGTGTCTGGTCAGAGACATCAAGAAATAACGCCGGAACATTAGTGCA
GGCAGCTTCCACAGCAATGGCATCCTGGTCATCCAGCGGATAGTTAATGATCAGCCCACTGACGCGTTGC
GCGAGAAGATTGTGCACCGCCGCTTTACAGGCTTCGACGCCGCTTCGTTCTACCATCGACACCACCACGC
TGGCACCCAGTTGATCGGCGCGAGATTTAATCGCCGCGACAATTTGCGACGGCGCGTGCAGGGCCAGACT
GGAGGTGGCAACGCCAATCAGCAACGACTGTTTGCCCGCCAGTTGTTGTGCCACGCGGTTGGGAATGTAA
TTCAGCTCCGCCATCGCCGCTTCCACTTTTTCCCGCGTTTTCGCAGAAACGTGGCTGGCCTGGTTCACCA
CGCGGGAAACGGTCTGATAAGAGACACCGGCATACTCTGCGACATCGTATAACGTTACTGGTTTCACATT
CACCACCCTGAATTGACTCTCTTCCGGGCGCTATCATGCCATACCGCGAAAGGTTTTGCGCCATTCGATG
GTGTCCGGGATCTCGACGCTCTCCCTTATGCGACTCCTGCATTAGGAAGCAGCCCAGTAGTAGGTTGAGG
CCGTTGAGCACCGCCGCCGCAAGGAATGGTGCATGCAAGGAGATGGCGCCCAACAGTCCCCCGGCCACGG
GGCCTGCCACCATACCCACGCCGAAACAAGCGCTCATGAGCCCGAAGTGGCGAGCCCGATCTTCCCCATC
GGTGATGTCGGCGATATAGGCGCCAGCAACCGCACCTGTGGCGCCGGTGATGCCGGCCACGATGCGTCCG
GCGTAGCCTAGGATCGAGATCGATCTCGATCCCGCGAAATTAATACGACTCACTATAGGGGAATTGTGAG
CGGATAACAATTCCCCTCTAGAAATAATTTTGTTTAACTTTAAGAAGGAGATATACATATGTCTGTAATT
AAGATGACCGATCTGGATCTTGCTGGGAAACGTGTATTTATCCGTGCGGATCTGAACGTACCAGTAAAAG
ACGGGAAAGTAACCAGCGACGCGCGTATCCGTGCTTCTCTGCCGACCATCGAACTGGCCCTGAAACAAGG
CGCAAAAGTGATGGTAACTTCCCACCTGGGTCGTCCTACCGAAGGCGAGTACAACGAAGAATTCTCTCTG
CTGCCGGTTGTTAACTACCTGAAAGACAAACTGTCTAACCCGGTTCGTCTGGTTAAAGATTACCTCGACG
GCGTTGACGTTGCTGAAGGTGAACTGGTTGTTCTGGAAAACGTTCGCTTCAACAAAGGCGAGAAGAAAGA
CGACGAAACCCTGTCCAAAAAATACGCTGCACTGTGTGACGTGTTCGTAATGGACGCATTCGGTACTGCT
CACCGCGCGCAGGCTTCTACTCACGGTATCGGTAAATTCGCTGACGTTGCGTGCGCAGGCCCGCTGCTGG
CAGCTGAACTGGACGCGCTGGGTAAAGCACTGAAAGAACCTGCTCGCCCGATGGTGGCTATCGTTGGTGG
TTCTAAAGTATCTACCAAACTGACCGTTCTGGACTCCCTGTCTAAAATCGCTGACCAGCTGATTGTTGGT
GGTGGTATCGCTAACACCTTTATCGCGGCACAAGGCCACGATGTGGGTAAATCCCTGTACGAAGCTGACC
TGGTTGACGAAGCTAAACGTCTGCTGACCACCTGCAACATCCCGGTTCCGTCTGATGTTCGCGTAGCAAC
CGAGTTCTCTGAAACTGCACCGGCTACCCTGAAATCTGTTAACGATGTGAAAGCTGACGAGCAGATCCTG
GATATCGGTGATGCTTCCGCTCAGGAACTGGCTGAAATCCTGAAGAATGCGAAAACCATTCTGTGGAACG
GTCCGGTTGGCGTGTTCGAATTCCCGAACTTCCGCAAAGGTACTGAAATCGTGGCTAACGCTATCGCAGA
CAGCGAAGCGTTCTCCATCGCTGGCGGCGGCGACACTCTGGCAGCAATCGACCTGTTCGGCATTGCTGAC
AAAATCTCCTACATCTCCACTGGCGGCGGCGCATTCCTCGAATTCGTGGAAGGTAAAGTACTGCCTGCAG
TAGCGATGCTCGAAGAGCGCGCTAAGAAGTAACTCGAGTCTGGTAAAGAAACCGCTGCTGCGAAATTTGA
ACGCCAGCACATGGACTCGTCTACTAGGATCGAGATCGATCTCGATCCCGCGAAATTAATACGACTCACT
ATAGGGGAATTGTGAGCGGATAACAATTCCCCTCTAGAAATAATTTTGTTTAACTTTAAGAAGGAGATAT
ACATATGACTATCAAAGTAGGTATCAACGGTTTTGGCCGTATCGGTCGCATTGTTTTCCGTGCTGCTCAG
AAACGTTCTGACATCGAGATCGTTGCAATCAACGACCTGTTAGACGCTGATTACATGGCATACATGCTGA
AATATGACTCCACTCACGGCCGTTTCGACGGTACCGTTGAAGTGAAAGACGGTCATCTGATCGTTAACGG
TAAAAAAATCCGTGTTACCGCTGAACGTGATCCGGCTAACCTGAAATGGGACGAAGTTGGTGTTGACGTT
GTCGCTGAAGCAACTGGTCTGTTCCTGACTGACGAAACTGCTCGTAAACACATCACCGCTGGTGCGAAGA
AAGTGGTTATGACTGGTCCGTCTAAAGACAACACTCCGATGTTCGTTAAAGGCGCTAACTTCGACAAATA
TGCTGGCCAGGACATCGTTTCCAACGCTTCCTGCACCACCAACTGCCTGGCTCCGCTGGCTAAAGTTATC
AACGATAACTTCGGCATCATCGAAGGTCTGATGACCACCGTTCACGCTACTACCGCTACTCAGAAAACCG
TTGATGGCCCGTCTCACAAAGACTGGCGCGGCGGCCGCGGCGCTTCCCAGAACATCATCCCGTCCTCTAC
CGGTGCTGCTAAAGCTGTAGGTAAAGTACTGCCAGAACTGAATGGCAAACTGACTGGTATGGCGTTCCGC
GTTCCGACCCCGAACGTATCTGTAGTTGACCTGACCGTTCGTCTGGAAAAAGCTGCAACTTACGAGCAGA
TCAAAGCTGCCGTTAAAGCTGCTGCTGAAGGCGAAATGAAAGGCGTTCTGGGCTACACCGAAGATGACGT
AGTATCTACCGATTTCAACGGCGAAGTTTGCACTTCCGTGTTCGATGCTAAAGCTGGTATCGCTCTGAAC
GACAACTTCGTGAAACTGGTATCCTGGTACGACAACGAAACCGGTTACTCCAACAAAGTTCTGGACCTGA
TCGCTCACATCTCCAAATAACTCGAGTCTGGTAAAGAAACCGCTGCTGCGAAATTTGAACGCCAGCACAT
GGACTCGTCTACTAGGATCGAGATCGATCTCGATCCCGCGAAATTAATACGACTCACTATAGGGGAATTG
TGAGCGGATAACAATTCCCCTCTAGAAATAATTTTGTTTAACTTTAAGAAGGAGATATACATAATGTCAG
AACGTTTCCCAAATGACGTGGATCCGATCGAAACTCGCGACTGGCTCCAGGCGATCGAATCGGTCATCCG
TGAAGAAGGTGTTGAGCGTGCTCAGTATCTGATCGACCAACTGCTTGCTGAAGCCCGCAAAGGCGGTGTA
AACGTAGCCGCAGGCACAGGTATCAGCAACTACATCAACACCATCCCCGTTGAAGAACAACCGGAGTATC
CGGGTAATCTGGAACTGGAACGCCGTATTCGTTCAGCTATCCGCTGGAACGCCATCATGACGGTGCTGCG
TGCGTCGAAAAAAGACCTCGAACTGGGCGGCCATATGGCGTCCTTCCAGTCTTCCGCAACCATTTATGAT
GTGTGCTTTAACCACTTCTTCCGTGCACGCAACGAGCAGGATGGCGGCGACCTGGTTTACTTCCAGGGCC
ACATCTCCCCGGGCGTGTACGCTCGTGCTTTCCTGGAAGGTCGTCTGACTCAGGAGCAGCTGGATAACTT
CCGTCAGGAAGTTCACGGCAATGGCCTCTCTTCCTATCCGCACCCGAAACTGATGCCGGAATTCTGGCAG
TTCCCGACCGTATCTATGGGTCTGGGTCCGATTGGTGCTATTTACCAGGCTAAATTCCTGAAATATCTGG
AACACCGTGGCCTGAAAGATACCTCTAAACAAACCGTTTACGCGTTCCTCGGTGACGGTGAAATGGACGA
ACCGGAATCCAAAGGTGCGATCACCATCGCTACCCGTGAAAAACTGGATAACCTGGTCTTCGTTATCAAC
TGTAACCTGCAGCGTCTTGACGGCCCGGTCACCGGTAACGGCAAGATCATCAACGAACTGGAAGGCATCT
TCGAAGGTGCTGGCTGGAACGTGATCAAAGTGATGTGGGGTAGCCGTTGGGATGAACTGCTGCGTAAGGA
TACCAGCGGTAAACTGATCCAGCTGATGAACGAAACCGTTGACGGCGACTACCAGACCTTCAAATCGAAA
GATGGTGCGTACGTTCGTGAACACTTCTTCGGTAAATATCCTGAAACCGCAGCACTGGTTGCAGACTGGA
CTGACGAGCAGATCTGGGCACTGAACCGTGGTGGTCACGATCCGAAGAAAATCTACGCTGCATTCAAGAA
AGCGCAGGAAACCAAAGGCAAAGCGACAGTAATCCTTGCTCATACCATTAAAGGTTACGGCATGGGCGAC
GCGGCTGAAGGTAAAAACATCGCGCACCAGGTTAAGAAAATGAACATGGACGGTGTGCGTCATATCCGCG
ACCGTTTCAATGTGCCGGTGTCTGATGCAGATATCGAAAAACTGCCGTACATCACCTTCCCGGAAGGTTC
TGAAGAGCATACCTATCTGCACGCTCAGCGTCAGAAACTGCACGGTTATCTGCCAAGCCGTCAGCCGAAC
TTCACCGAGAAGCTTGAGCTGCCGAGCCTGCAAGACTTCGGCGCGCTGTTGGAAGAGCAGAGCAAAGAGA
TCTCTACCACTATCGCTTTCGTTCGTGCTCTGAACGTGATGCTGAAGAACAAGTCGATCAAAGATCGTCT
GGTACCGATCATCGCCGACGAAGCGCGTACTTTCGGTATGGAAGGTCTGTTCCGTCAGATTGGTATTTAC
AGCCCGAACGGTCAGCAGTACACCCCGCAGGACCGCGAGCAGGTTGCTTACTATAAAGAAGACGAGAAAG
GTCAGATTCTGCAGGAAGGGATCAACGAGCTGGGCGCAGGTTGTTCCTGGCTGGCAGCGGCGACCTCTTA
CAGCACCAACAATCTGCCGATGATCCCGTTCTACATCTATTACTCGATGTTCGGCTTCCAGCGTATTGGC
GATCTGTGCTGGGCGGCTGGCGACCAGCAAGCGCGTGGCTTCCTGATCGGCGGTACTTCCGGTCGTACCA
CCCTGAACGGCGAAGGTCTGCAGCACGAAGATGGTCACAGCCACATTCAGTCGCTGACTATCCCGAACTG
TATCTCTTACGACCCGGCTTACGCTTACGAAGTTGCTGTCATCATGCATGACGGTCTGGAGCGTATGTAC
GGTGAAAAACAAGAGAACGTTTACTACTACATCACTACGCTGAACGAAAACTACCACATGCCGGCAATGC
CGGAAGGTGCTGAGGAAGGTATCCGTAAAGGTATCTACAAACTCGAAACTATTGAAGGTAGCAAAGGTAA
AGTTCAGCTGCTCGGCTCCGGTTCTATCCTGCGTCACGTCCGTGAAGCAGCTGAGATCCTGGCGAAAGAT
TACGGCGTAGGTTCTGACGTTTATAGCGTGACCTCCTTCACCGAGCTGGCGCGTGATGGTCAGGATTGTG
AACGCTGGAACATGCTGCACCCGCTGGAAACTCCGCGCGTTCCGTATATCGCTCAGGTGATGAACGACGC
TCCGGCAGTGGCATCTACCGACTATATGAAACTGTTCGCTGAGCAGGTCCGTACTTACGTACCGGCTGAC
GACTACCGCGTACTGGGTACTGATGGCTTCGGTCGTTCCGACAGCCGTGAGAACCTGCGTCACCACTTCG
AAGTTGATGCTTCTTATGTCGTGGTTGCGGCGCTGGGCGAACTGGCTAAACGTGGCGAAATCGATAAGAA
AGTGGTTGCTGACGCAATCGCCAAATTCAACATCGATGCAGATAAAGTTAACCCGCGTCTGGCGTAATAG
CTCGAGTCTGGTAAAGAAACCGCTGCTGCGAAATTTGAACGCCAGCACATGGACTCGTCTACTAGGATCG
AGATCGATCTCGATCCCGCGAAATTAATACGACTCACTATAGGGGAATTGTGAGCGGATAACAATTCCCC
TCTAGAAATAATTTTGTTTAACTTTAAGAAGGAGATATACATATGGCTATCGAAATCAAAGTACCGGACA
TCGGGGCTGATGAAGTTGAAATCACCGAGATCCTGGTCAAAGTGGGCGACAAAGTTGAAGCCGAACAGTC
GCTGATCACCGTAGAAGGCGACAAAGCCTCTATGGAAGTTCCGTCTCCGCAGGCGGGTATCGTTAAAGAG
ATCAAAGTCTCTGTTGGCGATAAAACCCAGACCGGCGCACTGATTATGATTTTCGATTCCGCCGACGGTG
CAGCAGACGCTGCACCTGCTCAGGCAGAAGAGAAGAAAGAAGCAGCTCCGGCAGCAGCACCAGCGGCTGC
GGCGGCAAAAGACGTTAACGTTCCGGATATCGGCAGCGACGAAGTTGAAGTGACCGAAATCCTGGTGAAA
GTTGGCGATAAAGTTGAAGCTGAACAGTCGCTGATCACCGTAGAAGGCGACAAGGCTTCTATGGAAGTTC
CGGCTCCGTTTGCTGGCACCGTGAAAGAGATCAAAGTGAACGTGGGTGACAAAGTGTCTACCGGCTCGCT
GATTATGGTCTTCGAAGTCGCGGGTGAAGCAGGCGCGGCAGCTCCGGCCGCTAAACAGGAAGCAGCTCCG
GCAGCGGCCCCTGCACCAGCGGCTGGCGTGAAAGAAGTTAACGTTCCGGATATCGGCGGTGACGAAGTTG
AAGTGACTGAAGTGATGGTGAAAGTGGGCGACAAAGTTGCCGCTGAACAGTCACTGATCACCGTAGAAGG
CGACAAAGCTTCTATGGAAGTTCCGGCGCCGTTTGCAGGCGTCGTGAAGGAACTGAAAGTCAACGTTGGC
GATAAAGTGAAAACTGGCTCGCTGATTATGATCTTCGAAGTTGAAGGCGCAGCGCCTGCGGCAGCTCCTG
CGAAACAGGAAGCGGCAGCGCCGGCACCGGCAGCAAAAGCTGAAGCCCCGGCAGCAGCACCAGCTGCGAA
AGCGGAAGGCAAATCTGAATTTGCTGAAAACGACGCTTATGTTCACGCGACTCCGCTGATCCGCCGTCTG
GCACGCGAGTTTGGTGTTAACCTTGCGAAAGTGAAGGGCACTGGCCGTAAAGGTCGTATCCTGCGCGAAG
ACGTTCAGGCTTACGTGAAAGAAGCTATCAAACGTGCAGAAGCAGCTCCGGCAGCGACTGGCGGTGGTAT
CCCTGGCATGCTGCCGTGGCCGAAGGTGGACTTCAGCAAGTTTGGTGAAATCGAAGAAGTGGAACTGGGC
CGCATCCAGAAAATCTCTGGTGCGAACCTGAGCCGTAACTGGGTAATGATCCCGCATGTTACTCACTTCG
ACAAAACCGATATCACCGAGTTGGAAGCGTTCCGTAAACAGCAGAACGAAGAAGCGGCGAAACGTAAGCT
GGATGTGAAGATCACCCCGGTTGTCTTCATCATGAAAGCCGTTGCTGCAGCTCTTGAGCAGATGCCTCGC
TTCAATAGTTCGCTGTCGGAAGACGGTCAGCGTCTGACCCTGAAGAAATACATCAACATCGGTGTGGCGG
TGGATACCCCGAACGGTCTGGTTGTTCCGGTATTCAAAGACGTCAACAAGAAAGGCATCATCGAGCTGTC
TCGCGAGCTGATGACTATTTCTAAGAAAGCGCGTGACGGTAAGCTGACTGCGGGCGAAATGCAGGGCGGT
TGCTTCACCATCTCCAGCATCGGCGGCCTGGGTACTACCCACTTCGCGCCGATTGTGAACGCGCCGGAAG
TGGCTATCCTCGGCGTTTCCAAGTCCGCGATGGAGCCGGTGTGGAATGGTAAAGAGTTCGTGCCGCGTCT
GATGCTGCCGATTTCTCTCTCCTTCGACCACCGCGTGATCGACGGTGCTGATGGTGCCCGTTTCATTACC
ATCATTAACAACACGCTGTCTGACATTCGCCGTCTGGTGATGTAACTCGAGTCTGGTAAAGAAACCGCTG
CTGCGAAATTTGAACGCCAGCACATGGACTCGTCTACTAGGATCGAGATCGATCTCGATCCCGCGAAATT
AATACGACTCACTATAGGGGAATTGTGAGCGGATAACAATTCCCCTCTAGAAATAATTTTGTTTAACTTT
AAGAAGGAGATATACAT
[1422 nt withheld, positions 8488-9909]
TAACTCGAGTCTGGTAAAGAAACCGCTGCTGCGAAATTTGAACGCCAGCACATGGACTCGTCTACTAGTC
GCAGCTTAATTAACCTAAACTGCTGCCACCGCTGAGCAATAACTAGCATAACCCCTTGGGGCCTCTAAAC
GGGTCTTGAGGGGTTTTTTGCTAGCGAAAGGAGGAGTCGACACTGCTTCCGGTAGTCAATAAACCGGTAA
ACCAGCAATAGACATAAGCGGCTATTTAACGACCCTGCCCTGAACCGACGACCGGGTCATCGTGGCCGGA
TCTTGCGGCCCCTCGGCTTGAACGAATTGTTAGACATTATTTGCCGACTACCTTGGTGATCTCGCCTTTC
ACGTAGTGGACAAATTCTTCCAACTGATCTGCGCGCGAGGCCAAGCGATCTTCTTCTTGTCCAAGATAAG
CCTGTCTAGCTTCAAGTATGACGGGCTGATACTGGGCCGGCAGGCGCTCCATTGCCCAGTCGGCAGCGAC
ATCCTTCGGCGCGATTTTGCCGGTTACTGCGCTGTACCAAATGCGGGACAACGTAAGCACTACATTTCGC
TCATCGCCAGCCCAGTCGGGCGGCGAGTTCCATAGCGTTAAGGTTTCATTTAGCGCCTCAAATAGATCCT
GTTCAGGAACCGGATCAAAGAGTTCCTCCGCCGCTGGACCTACCAAGGCAACGCTATGTTCTCTTGCTTT
TGTCAGCAAGATAGCCAGATCAATGTCGATCGTGGCTGGCTCGAAGATACCTGCAAGAATGTCATTGCGC
TGCCATTCTCCAAATTGCAGTTCGCGCTTAGCTGGATAACGCCACGGAATGATGTCGTCGTGCACAACAA
TGGTGACTTCTACAGCGCGGAGAATCTCGCTCTCTCCAGGGGAAGCCGAAGTTTCCAAAAGGTCGTTGAT
CAAAGCTCGCCGCGTTGTTTCATCAAGCCTTACGGTCACCGTAACCAGCAAATCAATATCACTGTGTGGC
TTCAGGCCGCCATCCACTGCGGAGCCGTACAAATGTACGGCCAGCAACGTCGGTTCGAGATGGCGCTCGA
TGACGCCAACTACCTCTGATAGTTGAGTCGATACTTCGGCGATCACCGCTTCCCTCATACTCTTCCTTTT
TCAATATTATTGAAGCATTTATCAGGGTTATTGTCTCATGAGCGGATACATATTTGAATGTATTTAGAAA
AATAAACAAATAGCCAGCTCACTCGGTCGCTACGCTCCGGGCGTGAGACTGCGGCGGGCGCTGCGGACAC
ATACAAAGTTACCCACAGATTCCGTGGATAAGCAGGGGACTAACATGTGAGGCAAAACAGCAGGGCCGCG
CCGGTGGCGTTTTTCCATAGGCTCCGCCCTCCTGCCAGAGTTCACATAAACAGACGCTTTTCCGGTGCAT
CTGTGGGAGCCGTGAGGCTCAACCATGAATCTGACAGTACGGGCGAAACCCGACAGGACTTAAAGATCCC
CACCGTTTCCGGCGGGTCGCTCCCTCTTGCGCTCTCCTGTTCCGACCCTGCCGTTTACCGGATACCTGTT
CCGCCTTTCTCCCTTACGGGAAGTGTGGCGCTTTCTCATAGCTCACACACTGGTATCTCGGCTCGGTGTA
GGTCGTTCGCTCCAAGCTGGGCTGTAAGCAAGAACTCCCCGTTCAGCCCGACTGCTGCGCCTTATCCGGT
AACTGTTCACTTGAGTCCAACCCGGAAAAGCACGGTAAAACGCCACTGGCAGCAGCCATTGGTAACTGGG
AGTTCGCAGAGGATTTGTTTAGCTAAACACGCGGTTGCTCTTGAAGTGTGCGCCAAAGTCCGGCTACACT
GGAAGGACAGATTTGGTTGCTGTGCTCTGCGAAAGCCAGTTACCACGGTTAAGCAGTTCCCCAACTGACT
TAACCTTCGATCAAACCACCTCCCCAGGTGGTTTTTTCGTTTACAGGGCAAAAGATTACGCGCAGAAAAA
AAGGATCTCAAGAAGATCCTTTGATCTTTTCTACTGAACCGCTCTAGATTTCAGTGCAATTTATCTCTTC
AAATGTAGCACCTGAAGTCAGCCCCATACGATATAAGTTGTAATTCTCATGTTAGTCATGCCCCGCGCCC
ACCGGAAGGAGCTGACTGGGTTGAAGGCTCTCAAGGGCATCGGTCGAGATCCCGGTGCCTAATGAGTGAG
CTAACTTACATTAATTGCGTTGCGCTCACTGCCCGCTTTCCAGTCGGGAAACCTGTCGTGCCAGCTGCAT
TAATGAATCGGCCAACGCGCGGGGAGAGGCGGTTTGCGTATTGGGCGCCAGGGTGGTTTTTCTTTTCACC
AGTGAGACGGGCAACAGCTGATTGCCCTTCACCGCCTGGCCCTGAGAGAGTTGCAGCAAGCGGTCCACGC
TGGTTTGCCCCAGCAGGCGAAAATCCTGTTTGATGGTGGTTAACGGCGGGATATAACATGAGCTGTCTTC
GGTATCGTCGTATCCCACTACCGAGATGTCCGCACCAACGCGCAGCCCGGACTCGGTAATGGCGCGCATT
GCGCCCAGCGCCATCTGATCGTTGGCAACCAGCATCGCAGTGGGAACGATGCCCTCATTCAGCATTTGCA
TGGTTTGTTGAAAACCGGACATGGCACTCCAGTCGCCTTCCCGTTCCGCTATCGGCTGAATTTGATTGCG
AGTGAGATATTTATGCCAGCCAGCCAGACGCAGACGCGCCGAGACAGAACTTAATGGGCCC
Features (pLannotate 1.2.2; 34 found; start..end, strand, type, name):
    558..635     -  promoter       lacI promoter: lacI
    643..916     -  CDS            TcR (fragment): tetracycline efflux protein; tet; confers resistance to tetracycline
    951..969     +  promoter       T7 promoter: promoter for bacteriophage T7 RNA polymerase
    970..994     +  protein_bind   lac operator: The lac repressor binds to the lac operator to inhibit transcription in E. coli. This inhibition can be relieved by adding lactose or isopropyl-β-D-thiogalactopyranoside (IPTG). lac repressor encoded by lacI
   1009..1031    +  RBS            RBS: efficient ribosome binding site from bacteriophage T7 gene 10 (Olins and Rangwala, 1989)
   1039..2199    +  CDS            pgk: PGK_ECOLI - Experimental evidence at protein level: Swiss-Prot protein existence level 1. From Escherichia coli (strain K12).
   2215..2256    +  CDS            S-Tag (fragment): affinity and epitope tag derived from pancreatic ribonuclease A
   2297..2315    +  promoter       T7 promoter: promoter for bacteriophage T7 RNA polymerase
   2316..2340    +  protein_bind   lac operator: The lac repressor binds to the lac operator to inhibit transcription in E. coli. This inhibition can be relieved by adding lactose or isopropyl-β-D-thiogalactopyranoside (IPTG). lac repressor encoded by lacI
   2355..2377    +  RBS            RBS: efficient ribosome binding site from bacteriophage T7 gene 10 (Olins and Rangwala, 1989)
   2385..3377    +  CDS            gapA: G3P1_ECOLI - Experimental evidence at protein level: Swiss-Prot protein existence level 1. Catalyzes the oxidative phosphorylation of glyceraldehyde 3- phosphate (G3P) to 1,3-bisphosphoglycerate (BPG) using the cofactor NAD. The first reaction step involves the formation of a hemiacetal intermediate between G3P and a cysteine residue, and this hemiacetal intermediate is then oxidized to a thioester, with concomitant reduction of NAD to NADH. The reduced NADH is then exchanged with the second NAD, and the thioester is attacked by a nucleophilic inorganic phosphate to produce BPG. From Escherich
   3393..3434    +  CDS            S-Tag (fragment): affinity and epitope tag derived from pancreatic ribonuclease A
   3475..3493    +  promoter       T7 promoter: promoter for bacteriophage T7 RNA polymerase
   3494..3518    +  protein_bind   lac operator: The lac repressor binds to the lac operator to inhibit transcription in E. coli. This inhibition can be relieved by adding lactose or isopropyl-β-D-thiogalactopyranoside (IPTG). lac repressor encoded by lacI
   3533..3555    +  RBS            RBS: efficient ribosome binding site from bacteriophage T7 gene 10 (Olins and Rangwala, 1989)
   3564..6224    +  CDS            aceE: ODP1_ECO57 - Experimental evidence at protein level: Swiss-Prot protein existence level 1. Component of the pyruvate dehydrogenase (PDH) complex, that catalyzes the overall conversion of pyruvate to acetyl-CoA and CO(2). From Escherichia coli O157:H7.
   6243..6284    +  CDS            S-Tag (fragment): affinity and epitope tag derived from pancreatic ribonuclease A
   6325..6343    +  promoter       T7 promoter: promoter for bacteriophage T7 RNA polymerase
   6344..6368    +  protein_bind   lac operator: The lac repressor binds to the lac operator to inhibit transcription in E. coli. This inhibition can be relieved by adding lactose or isopropyl-β-D-thiogalactopyranoside (IPTG). lac repressor encoded by lacI
   6383..6405    +  RBS            RBS: efficient ribosome binding site from bacteriophage T7 gene 10 (Olins and Rangwala, 1989)
   6413..8302    +  CDS            aceF: ODP2_ECOLI - Experimental evidence at protein level: Swiss-Prot protein existence level 1. The pyruvate dehydrogenase complex catalyzes the overall conversion of pyruvate to acetyl-CoA and CO(2). It contains multiple copies of three enzymatic components: pyruvate dehydrogenase (E1), dihydrolipoamide acetyltransferase (E2) and lipoamide dehydrogenase (E3). From Escherichia coli (strain K12).
   8318..8359    +  CDS            S-Tag (fragment): affinity and epitope tag derived from pancreatic ribonuclease A
   8400..8418    +  promoter       T7 promoter: promoter for bacteriophage T7 RNA polymerase
   8419..8443    +  protein_bind   lac operator: The lac repressor binds to the lac operator to inhibit transcription in E. coli. This inhibition can be relieved by adding lactose or isopropyl-β-D-thiogalactopyranoside (IPTG). lac repressor encoded by lacI
   8458..8480    +  RBS            RBS: efficient ribosome binding site from bacteriophage T7 gene 10 (Olins and Rangwala, 1989)
   8488..9909    +  CDS            lpdA (sequence withheld): DLDH_ECOLI - Also known as lpd. Experimental evidence at protein level: Swiss-Prot protein existence level 1. Lipoamide dehydrogenase is a component of the glycine cleavage system as well as of the alpha-ketoacid dehydrogenase complexes. From Escherichia coli (strain K12).
   9925..9966    +  CDS            S-Tag (fragment): affinity and epitope tag derived from pancreatic ribonuclease A
  10022..10069   +  terminator     T7 terminator: transcription terminator for bacteriophage T7 RNA polymerase
  10226..11017   -  CDS            SmR: aminoglycoside adenylyltransferase (Murphy, 1985); aadA; confers resistance to spectinomycin and streptomycin
  11018..11109   -  promoter       AmpR promoter: bla
  11157..11895   -  rep_origin     CloDF13 ori: Plasmids containing the CloDF13 (CDF) origin of replication can be propagated in E. coli cells that contain additional plasmids with compatible origins.
  11992..12056   -  CDS            TcR (fragment): tetracycline efflux protein; tet; confers resistance to tetracycline
  12071..12092   -  protein_bind   CAP binding site: CAP binding activates transcription in the presence of cAMP. E. coli catabolite activator protein
  12105..557     -  CDS            lacI (across the origin): lac repressor; lacI; The lac repressor binds to the lac operator to inhibit transcription in E. coli. This inhibition can be relieved by adding lactose or isopropyl-β-D-thiogalactopyranoside (IPTG).
