[The description below was written by a language model from this plasmid's Addgene catalogue record and pLannotate feature annotations shown in this document.]
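Description:
pCDM4-GLY is a low-copy bacterial expression plasmid of about 12.6 kb built on the pCDM4 backbone, designed for multi-gene metabolic engineering in Escherichia coli. It replicates from the CloDF13 (CDF) origin, which is compatible with other common origins and so allows the plasmid to coexist with additional plasmids in the same cell. Selection is through an aadA-type aminoglycoside adenylyltransferase (SmR) driven by the bla promoter, giving streptomycin/spectinomycin resistance. A lacI gene with its own promoter supplies lac repressor. Short tetracycline-resistance fragments annotated near lacI appear to be backbone remnants rather than a functional marker.

The payload is five E. coli genes arranged in tandem on the same strand: pgk (phosphoglycerate kinase) and gapA (glyceraldehyde-3-phosphate dehydrogenase) from glycolysis, followed by aceE, aceF and lpdA, which encode the E1, E2 and E3 components of the pyruvate dehydrogenase complex that converts pyruvate to acetyl-CoA. In this "pseudo-operon" configuration, each gene has its own T7 promoter, lac operator and T7 gene 10 ribosome binding site, while a single T7 terminator follows the last gene. Transcription can therefore start at each of the five promoters and read through to the shared terminator. Expression requires a host that supplies T7 RNA polymerase and is inducible with IPTG. An S-Tag fragment is annotated after each coding sequence, but the record does not indicate whether these are translated as fusions. The lpdA coding sequence is annotated as longer than the insert size listed in the catalogue entry.

According to the associated publication title, the plasmid serves as an upstream module in the modular optimisation of fatty acid production in E. coli, presumably boosting flux through glycolysis towards acetyl-CoA.
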