Addgene plasmid #49808: pCDM4-GLY
Purpose: Encodes pgk, gapA, aceE, aceF, lpdA in pseudo-operon configuration.
Depositing lab: Mattheos Koffas. Depositing organization: Rensselaer Polytechnic Institute. Publication: Modular optimization of multi-gene pathways for fatty acids production in E. coli. Xu P, Gu Q, Wang W, Wong L, Bower AG, Collins CH, Koffas MA. Nat Commun. 2013;4:1409. doi: 10.1038/ncomms2425. PubMed 23361000.
Backbone
  Vector backbone: pCDM4
  Backbone size w/o insert (bp): 3810
  Total vector size (bp): 12630
  Modifications to backbone: See paper.
  Vector type: Bacterial Expression
Growth in bacteria
  Bacterial resistance: Streptomycin, 50 μg/mL
  Growth temperature: 37°C
  Growth strain: DH5alpha
  Copy number: Low Copy
Gene/Insert 1
  Gene/Insert name: phosphoglycerate kinase (alt name: pgk)
  Species: Escherichia coli
  Insert size (bp): 1164
  GenBank ID: CDJ73916.1
  Promoter: T7
  Cloning method: Restriction Enzyme; 5′ cloning site AvrII (destroyed during cloning); 3′ cloning site SalI (not destroyed)
  Sequencing primers: 5′ GTCTGTAATTAAGATGACCGATCTGG; 3′ CTTCTTAGCGCGCTCTTCG
Gene/Insert 2
  Gene/Insert name: glyceraldehyde-3-phosphate dehydrogenase (alt name: gapA)
  Species: E. coli K-12
  Insert size (bp): 996
  GenBank ID: CDJ72173.1
  Promoter: T7
  Cloning method: Restriction Enzyme; 5′ cloning site AvrII (destroyed during cloning); 3′ cloning site SalI (not destroyed)
  Sequencing primers: 5′ GTAGGTATCAACGGTTTTGGCC; 3′ GGAGATGTGAGCGATCAGGTC
Gene/Insert 3
  Gene/Insert name: pyruvate dehydrogenase subunit E1 (alt name: aceE)
  Species: E. coli K-12
  Insert size (bp): 2664
  GenBank ID: CDJ70695.1
  Promoter: T7
  Cloning method: Restriction Enzyme; 5′ cloning site AvrII (destroyed during cloning); 3′ cloning site SalI (not destroyed)
  Sequencing primers: 5′ GTCAGAACGTTTCCCAAATGACG; 3′ CCAGACGCGGGTTAACTTTATC
Gene/Insert 4
  Gene/Insert name: dihydrolipoamide acetyltransferase (alt name: aceF)
  Species: E. coli
  Insert size (bp): 1893
  GenBank ID: CDJ70696.1
  Promoter: T7
  Cloning method: Restriction Enzyme; 5′ cloning site AvrII (destroyed during cloning); 3′ cloning site SalI (not destroyed)
  Sequencing primers: 5′ GGCTATCGAAATCAAAGTACC; 3′ CATCACCAGACGGCGAATG
Gene/Insert 5
  Gene/Insert name: dihydrolipoamide dehydrogenase (alt name: lpdA)
  Species: E. coli K-12
  Insert size (bp): 1145
  GenBank ID: CDJ70697.1
  Promoter: T7
  Cloning method: Restriction Enzyme; 5′ cloning site AvrII (destroyed during cloning); 3′ cloning site SalI (not destroyed)
  Sequencing primers: 5′ CTCAGGTCGTGGTACTTGG; 3′ CTTCTTCTTCGCTTTCGGGTTC
Terms and licenses: Academic/Nonprofit Terms; Industry Terms: Not Available to Industry
How to cite: pCDM4-GLY was a gift from Mattheos Koffas (Addgene plasmid # 49808 ; http://n2t.net/addgene:49808 ; RRID:Addgene_49808)
