>Addgene plasmid #49808 | pCDM4-GLY | addgene partial sequence | sequence record 78607 | T7term 5'-GCTAGTTATTGCTCAGCGG-3'
ACGAGTCCATGTGCTGGCGTTCAAATTTCGCAGCAGCGGTTTCTTTACCAGACTCGAGTTA
[187 nt withheld, positions 62-248]
NCNCCACCGATCACACNGTGAGATTCTTTGTCNAAAATCAGCTTGGTCATACCGTCTGCGCAGTCN
[50 nt withheld, positions 315-364]
N
[56 nt withheld, positions 366-421]
NTCGGTATAGGCGATGGACGGGATAACTTTCGGATC
