>Addgene plasmid #49808 | pCDM4-GLY | addgene partial sequence | sequence record 78611 | hdCas9-R1 5'-CCTTTCTGAAATCGCTGACC-3'
CCTTTATCGCGGCACAAGGCCACGATGTGGGTAAATCCCTGTACGAAGCTGACCTGGTTGACGAAGCTAA
ACGTCTGCTGACCACCTGCAACATCCCGGTTCCGTCTGATGTTCGCGTAGCAACCGAGTTCTCTGAAACT
GCACCGGCTACCCTGAAATCTGTTAACGATGTGAAAGCTGACGAGCAGATCCTGGATATCGGTGATGCTT
CCGCTCAGGAACTGGCTGAAATCCTGAAGAATGCGAAAACCATTCTGTGGAACGGTCCGGTTGGCGTGTT
CGAATTCCCGAACTTCCGCAAAGGTACTGAAATCGTGGCTAACGCTATCGCAGACAGCGAAGCGTTCTCC
ATCGCTGGCGGCGGCGACACTCTGGCAGCAATCGACCTGTTCGGCATTGCTGACAAAATCTCCTACATCT
CCACTGGCGGCGGCGCATTCCTCGAATTCGTGGAAGGTAAAGTACTGCCTGCAGTAGCGATGCTCGAAGA
GCGCGCTAAGAAGTAACTCGAGTCTGGTAAAGAAACCGCTGCTGCGAAATTTGAACGCCAGCACATGGAC
TCGTCTACTAGGATCGAGATCGATCTCGATCCCGCGAAATTAATACGACTCACTATAGGGGAATTGTGAG
CGGATAACAATTCCCCTCTAGAAATAATTTTGTTTAACTTTAAGAAGGAGATATACAGGAGGCATATGAC
TATCAAAGTAGGTATCAACGGTTTTGGCCGTATCGGTCGCATTGTTTTCCGTGCTGCTCAGAAACGTTCT
GACATCGAGATCGTTGCAATCAACGACCTGTTAGACGCTGATTACATGGCATACATGCTGAAATATGACT
CCACTCACGGCCGTTTCGACGGTACCGTTGAAGTGAAAGACGGTCATCTGAT
