>Addgene plasmid #49808 | pCDM4-GLY | addgene partial sequence | sequence record 78612 | Hb9pro-F 5'-GCTAGCTCCGGAGAGCAAAAGCTG-3'
ATCTGAATTTGCTGAAAACGACGCTTATGTTCACGCGACTCCGCTGATCCGCCGTCTGGCACGCGAGTTT
GGTGTTAACCTTGCGAAAGTGAAGGGCACTGGCCGTAAAGGTCGTATCCTGCGCGAAGACGTTCAGGCTT
ACGTGAAAGAAGCTATCAAACGTGCAGAAGCAGCTCCGGCAGCGACTGGCGGTGGTATCCCTGGCATGCT
GCCGTGGCCGAAGGTGGACTTCAGCAAGTTTGGTGAAATCGAAGAAGTGGAACTGGGCCGCATCCAGAAA
ATCTCTGGTGCGAACCTGAGCCGTAACTGGGTAATGATCCCGCATGTTACTCACTTCGACAAAACCGATA
TCACCGAGTTGGAAGCGTTCCGTAAACAGCAGAACGAAGAAGCGGCGAAACGTAAGCTGGATGTGAAGAT
CACCCCGGTTGTCTTCATCATGAAAGCCGTTGCTGCAGCTCTTGAGCAGATGCCTCGCTTCAATAGTTCG
CTGTCGGAAGACGGTCAGCGTCTGACCCTGAAGAAATACATCAACATCGGTGTGGCGGTGGATACCCCGA
ACGGTCTGGTTGTTCCGGTATTCAAAGACGTCAACAAGAAAGGCATCATCGAGCTGTCTCGCGAGCTGAT
GACTATTTCTAAGAAAGCGCGTGACGGTAAGCTGACTGCGGGCGAAATGCAGGGCGGTTGCTTCACCATC
TCCAGCATCGGCGGCCTGGGTACTACCCACTTCGCGCCGATTGTGAACGCGCCGGAAGTGGCTATCCTCG
GCGTTTCCAAGTCCGCGATGGAGCCGGTGTGGAATGGTAAAGAGTTCGTGCCGCGTCTGATGCTGCCGAT
TTCTCTCTCCTTCGACCACCGCGTGATCGAC
