>Addgene plasmid #49808 | pCDM4-GLY | addgene partial sequence | sequence record 78766 | pBRrevBam 5'-GGTGATGTCGGCGATATAGG-3'
GGCCACGATGCGTCCGGCGTAGCCTAGGATCGAGATCGATCTCGATCCCGCGAAATTAATACGACTCACT
ATAGGGGAATTGTGAGCGGATAACAATTCCCCTCTAGAAATAATTTTGTTTAACTTTAAGAAGGAGATAT
ACAGGAGGCATATGTCTGTAATTAAGATGACCGATCTGGATCTTGCTGGGAAACGTGTATTTATCCGTGC
GGATCTGAACGTACCAGTAAAAGACGGGAAAGTAACCAGCGACGCGCGTATCCGTGCTTCTCTGCCGACC
ATCGAACTGGCCCTGAAACAAGGCGCAAAAGTGATGGTAACTTCCCACCTGGGTCGTCCTACCGAAGGCG
AGTACAACGAAGAATTCTCTCTGCTGCCGGTTGTTAACTACCTGAAAGACAAACTGTCTAACCCGGTTCG
TCTGGTTAAAGATTACCTCGACGGCGTTGACGTTGCTGAAGGTGAACTGGTTGTTCTGGAAAACGTTCGC
TTCAACAAAGGCGAGAAGAAAGACGACGAAACCCTGTCCAAAAAATACGCTGCACTGTGTGACGTGTTCG
TAATGGACGCATTCGGTACTGCTCACCGCGCGCAGGCTTCTACTCACGGTATCGGTAAATTCGCTGACGT
TGCGTGCGCAGGCCCGCTGCTGGCAGCTGAACTGGACGCGCTGGGTAAAGCACTGAAAGAACCTGCTCGC
CCGATGGTGGCTATCGTTGGTGGTTCTAAAGTATCTACCAAACTGACCGTTCTGGACTCCCTGTCTAAAA
TCGCTGACCAGCTGATTGTTGGTGGTGGTATCGCTAACACCTTTATCGCGGCACA
