>Addgene plasmid #49808 | pCDM4-GLY | addgene partial sequence | sequence record 79521 | gapA-3 5'-cacttccgtgttcgatgcta-3'
ACTGGTATCCTGGTACGACAACGAAACCGGTTACTCCAACAAAGTTCTGGACCTGATCGCTCACATCTCC
AAATAACTCGAGTCTGGTAAAGAAACCGCTGCTGCGAAATTTGAACGCCAGCACATGGACTCGTCTACTA
GGATCGAGATCGATCTCGATCCCGCGAAATTAATACGACTCACTATAGGGGAATTGTGAGCGGATAACAA
TTCCCCTCTAGAAATAATTTTGTTTAACTTTAAGAAGGAGATATACATAATACATAATGTCAGAACGTTT
CCCAAATGACGTGGATCCGATCGAAACTCGCGACTGGCTCCAGGCGATCGAATCGGTCATCCGTGAAGAA
GGTGTTGAGCGTGCTCAGTATCTGATCGACCAACTGCTTGCTGAAGCCCGCAAAGGCGGTGTAAACGTAG
CCGCAGGCACAGGTATCAGCAACTACATCAACACCATCCCCGTTGAAGAACAACCGGAGTATCCGGGTAA
TCTGGAACTGGAACGCCGTATTCGTTCAGCTATCCGCTGGAACGCCATCATGACGGTGCTGCGTGCGTCG
AAAAAAGACCTCGAACTGGGCGGCCATATGGCGTCCTTCCAGTCTTCCGCAACCATTTATGATGTGTGCT
TTAACCACTTCTTCCGTGCACGCAACGAGCAGGATGGCGGCGACCTGGTTTACTTCCAGGGCCACATCTC
CCCGGGCGTGTACGCTCGTGCTTTCCTGGAAGGTCGTCTGACTCAGGAGCAGCTGGATAACTTCCGTCAG
GAAGTTCACGGCAATGGCCTCTCTTCCTATCCGCACCCGAAACTGATGCCGGAATTCTGGCAGTTCCCGA
CCGTATCTATGGGTCTGGGGCCGATTGGTGCTATTTAC
